>Addgene plasmid #148130 | pcDNA3.1-MS2-HA-HsRRP4_Z | depositor full sequence | sequence record 290578 | Full Sequence
GACGGATCGGGAGATCTCCCGATCCCCTATGGTGCACTCTCAGTACAATCTGCTCTGATGCCGCATAGTT
AAGCCAGTATCTGCTCCCTGCTTGTGTGTTGGAGGTCGCTGAGTAGTGCGCGAGCAAAATTTAAGCTACA
ACAAGGCAAGGCTTGACCGACAATTGCATGAAGAATCTGCTTAGGGTTAGGCGTTTTGCGCTGCTTCGCG
ATGTACGGGCCAGATATACGCGTTGACATTGATTATTGACTAGTTATTAATAGTAATCAATTACGGGGTC
ATTAGTTCATAGCCCATATATGGAGTTCCGCGTTACATAACTTACGGTAAATGGCCCGCCTGGCTGACCG
CCCAACGACCCCCGCCCATTGACGTCAATAATGACGTATGTTCCCATAGTAACGCCAATAGGGACTTTCC
ATTGACGTCAATGGGTGGAGTATTTACGGTAAACTGCCCACTTGGCAGTACATCAAGTGTATCATATGCC
AAGTACGCCCCCTATTGACGTCAATGACGGTAAATGGCCCGCCTGGCATTATGCCCAGTACATGACCTTA
TGGGACTTTCCTACTTGGCAGTACATCTACGTATTAGTCATCGCTATTACCATGGTGATGCGGTTTTGGC
AGTACATCAATGGGCGTGGATAGCGGTTTGACTCACGGGGATTTCCAAGTCTCCACCCCATTGACGTCAA
TGGGAGTTTGTTTTGGCACCAAAATCAACGGGACTTTCCAAAATGTCGTAACAACTCCGCCCCATTGACG
CAAATGGGCGGTAGGCGTGTACGGTGGGAGGTCTATATAAGCAGAGCTCTCTGGCTAACTAGAGAACCCA
CTGCTTACTGGCTTATCGAAATTAATACGACTCACTATAGGGAGACCCAAGCTTGCCACCATGGCTTCTA
ACTTTACTCAGTTCGTTCTCGTCGACAATGGCGGAACTGGCGACGTGACTGTCGCCCCAAGCAACTTCGC
TAACGGGGTCGCTGAATGGATCAGCTCTAACTCGCGATCACAGGCTTACAAAGTAACCTGTAGCGTTCGT
CAGAGCTCTGCGCAGAATCGCAAATACACCATCAAAGTCGAGGTGCCTAAAGTGGCAACCCAGACTGTTG
GTGGTGAAGAGCTTCCTGTAGCCGGATGGAGATCTTACTTAAATATGGAACTAACCATTCCAATTTTCGC
CACGAATTCCGACTGCGAGCTTATTGTTAAGGCAATGCAAGGTCTCCTAAAAGATGGAAACCCGATTCCC
TCGGCCATCGCGGCCAACTCCGGCATCTACGGAGGTGGAGGTGGATCTGGTGGATCTCCTCCACATATGG
CTTACCCATACGATGTTCCAGATTACGCTCCTCCAAAGCTTGGATCCGAATTCCCGGGTCGACTCGAGAT
GGCGATGGAGATGAGGCTTCCAGTGGCTCGCAAGCCTCTTAGCGAGAGACTGGGCCGCGACACTAAGAAA
CATCTAGTGGTGCCGGGGGATACAATCACTACGGACACAGGATTCATGCGGGGCCATGGAACGTATATGG
GAGAAGAGAAGCTCATTGCATCTGTTGCTGGCTCTGTGGAGAGAGTAAACAAGTTGATCTGTGTGAAAGC
TTTGAAAACCAGATACATTGGTGAAGTAGGAGACATCGTAGTGGGACGAATCACAGAGGTTCAACAGAAG
AGGTGGAAGGTGGAGACCAACTCCAGGCTGGATTCGGTCTTGCTGCTCTCGTCCATGAACCTTCCTGGAG
GAGAGCTGAGGAGAAGATCTGCAGAAGATGAGCTTGCAATGAGAGGTTTCTTACAGGAAGGGGACCTTAT
CAGTGCTGAGGTCCAGGCAGTGTTCTCTGACGGAGCTGTCTCTTTGCACACGAGGAGCCTGAAATATGGA
AAACTAGGTCAGGGGGTTTTGGTCCAGGTTTCCCCCTCCCTGGTGAAACGGCAGAAGACCCACTTTCATG
ATTTGCCATGTGGTGCCTCAGTGATTCTCGGTAACAACGGCTTCATCTGGATTTACCCAACACCTGAGCA
CAAAGAAGAGGAAGCAGGGGGCTTCATTGCAAACCTGGAGCCTGTCTCTCTTGCTGATCGAGAGGTGATA
TCCCGGCTTCGGAACTGCATCATCTCGCTGGTAACTCAGAGGATGATGCTGTATGATACCAGCATCCTGT
ACTGCTATGAAGCATCCCTTCCACATCAGATCAAAGACATCTTAAAGCCAGAAATAATGGAGGAGATTGT
GATGGAAACACGCCAGAGGCTTTTGGAACAGGAGGGATAAGCGGCCGCCTAGAGGGCCCTATTCTATAGT
GTCACCTAAATGCTAGAGCTCGCTGATCAGCCTCGACTGTGCCTTCTAGTTGCCAGCCATCTGTTGTTTG
CCCCTCCCCCGTGCCTTCCTTGACCCTGGAAGGTGCCACTCCCACTGTCCTTTCCTAATAAAATGAGGAA
ATTGCATCGCATTGTCTGAGTAGGTGTCATTCTATTCTGGGGGGTGGGGTGGGGCAGGACAGCAAGGGGG
AGGATTGGGAAGACAATAGCAGGCATGCTGGGGATGCGGTGGGCTCTATGGCTTCTGAGGCGGAAAGAAC
CAGCTGGGGCTCTAGGGGGTATCCCC
[124 nt withheld, positions 2617-2740]
C
[91 nt withheld, positions 2742-2832]
A
[49 nt withheld, positions 2834-2882]
CCTTTGACGTTGGAGTCCACGTTCTTT
[37 nt withheld, positions 2910-2946]
ACCCTATCTCGGTCTATTCTTTTGATTTATAAGGGATTTTGCCGATTTCGGCCTATTGGTTAAAAAATGA
GCTGATTTAACAAAAATTTAACGCGAATTAATTCTGTGGAATGTGTGTCAGTTAGGGTGTGGAAAGTCCC
CAGGCTCCCCAGCAGGCAGAAGTATGCAAAGCATGCATCTCAATTAGTCAGCAACCAGGTGTGGAAAGTC
CCCAGGCTCCCCAGCAGGCAGAAGTATGCAAAGCATGCATCTCAATTAGTCAGCAACCATAGTCCCGCCC
CTAACTCCGCCCATCCCGCCCCTAACTCCGCCCAGTTCCGCCCATTCTCCGCCCCATGGCTGACTAATTT
TTTTTATTTATGCAGAGGCCGAGGCCGCCTCTGCCTCTGAGCTATTCCAGAAGTAGTGAGGAGGCTTTTT
TGGAGGCCTAGGCTTTTGCAAAAAGCTCCCGGGAGCTTGTATATCCATTTTCGGATCTGATCAAGAGACA
GGATGAGGATCGTTTCGCATGATTGAACAAGATGGATTGCACGCAGGTTCTCCGGCCGCTTGGGTGGAGA
GGCTATTCGGCTATGACTGGGCACAACAGACAATCGGCTGCTCTGATGCCGCCGTGTTCCGGCTGTCAGC
GCAGGGGCGCCCGGTTCTTTTTGTCAAGACCGACCTGTCCGGTGCCCTGAATGAACTGCAGGACGAGGCA
GCGCGGCTATCGTGGCTGGCCACGACGGGCGTTCCTTGCGCAGCTGTGCTCGACGTTGTCACTGAAGCGG
GAAGGGACTGGCTGCTATTGGGCGAAGTGCCGGGGCAGGATCTCCTGTCATCTCACCTTGCTCCTGCCGA
GAAAGTATCCATCATGGCTGATGCAATGCGGCGGCTGCATACGCTTGATCCGGCTACCTGCCCATTCGAC
CACCAAGCGAAACATCGCATCGAGCGAGCACGTACTCGGATGGAAGCCGGTCTTGTCGATCAGGATGATC
TGGACGAAGAGCATCAGGGGCTCGCGCCAGCCGAACTGTTCGCCAGGCTCAAGGCGCGCATGCCCGACGG
CGAGGATCTCGTCGTGACCCATGGCGATGCCTGCTTGCCGAATATCATGGTGGAAAATGGCCGCTTTTCT
GGATTCATCGACTGTGGCCGGCTGGGTGTGGCGGACCGCTATCAGGACATAGCGTTGGCTACCCGTGATA
TTGCTGAAGAGCTTGGCGGCGAATGGGCTGACCGCTTCCTCGTGCTTTACGGTATCGCCGCTCCCGATTC
GCAGCGCATCGCCTTCTATCGCCTTCTTGACGAGTTCTTCTGAGCGGGACTCTGGGGTTCGAAATGACCG
ACCAAGCGACGCCCAACCTGCCATCACGAGATTTCGATTCCACCGCCGCCTTCTATGAAAGGTTGGGCTT
CGGAATCGTTTTCCGGGACGCCGGCTGGATGATCCTCCAGCGCGGGGATCTCATGCTGGAGTTCTTCGCC
CACCCCAACTTGTTTATTGCAGCTTATAATGGTTACAAATAAAGCAATAGCATCACAAATTTCACAAATA
AAGCATTTTTTTCACTGCATTCTAGTTGTGGTTTGTCCAAACTCATCAATGTATCTTATCATGTCTGTAT
ACCGTCGACCTCTAGCTAGAGCTTGGCGTAATCATGGTCATAGCTGTTTCCTGTGTGAAATTGTTATCCG
CTCACAATTCCACACAACATACGAGCCGGAAGCATAAAGTGTAAAGCCTGGGGTGCCTAATGAGTGAGCT
AACTCACATTAATTGCGTTGCGCTCACTGCCCGCTTTCCAGTCGGGAAACCTGTCGTGCCAGCTGCATTA
ATGAATCGGCCAACGCGCGGGGAGAGGCGGTTTGCGTATTGGGCGCTCTTCCGCTTCCTCGCTCACTGAC
TCGCTGCGCTCGGTCGTTCGGCTGCGGCGAGCGGTATCAGCTCACTCAAAGGCGGTAATACGGTTATCCA
CAGAATCAGGGGATAACGCAGGAAAGAACATGTGAGCAAAAGGCCAGCAAAAGGCCAGGAACCGTAAAAA
GGCCGCGTTGCTGGCGTTTTTCCATAGGCTCCGCCCCCCTGACGAGCATCACAAAAATCGACGCTCAAGT
CAGAGGTGGCGAAACCCGACAGGACTATAAAGATACCAGGCGTTTCCCCCTGGAAGCTCCCTCGTGCGCT
CTCCTGTTCCGACCCTGCCGCTTACCGGATACCTGTCCGCCTTTCTCCCTTCGGGAAGCGTGGCGCTTTC
TCATAGCTCACGCTGTAGGTATCTCAGTTCGGTGTAGGTCGTTCGCTCCAAGCTGGGCTGTGTGCACGAA
CCCCCCGTTCAGCCCGACCGCTGCGCCTTATCCGGTAACTATCGTCTTGAGTCCAACCCGGTAAGACACG
ACTTATCGCCACTGGCAGCAGCCACTGGTAACAGGATTAGCAGAGCGAGGTATGTAGGCGGTGCTACAGA
GTTCTTGAAGTGGTGGCCTAACTACGGCTACACTAGAAGAACAGTATTTGGTATCTGCGCTCTGCTGAAG
CCAGTTACCTTCGGAAAAAGAGTTGGTAGCTCTTGATCCGGCAAACAAACCACCGCTGGTAGCGGTTTTT
TTGTTTGCAAGCAGCAGATTACGCGCAGAAAAAAAGGATCTCAAGAAGATCCTTTGATCTTTTCTACGGG
GTCTGACGCTCAGTGGAACGAAAACTCACGTTAAGGGATTTTGGTCATGAGATTATCAAAAAGGATCTTC
ACCTAGATCCTTTTAAATTAAAAATGAAGTTTTAAATCAATCTAAAGTATATATGAGTAAACTTGGTCTG
ACAGTTACCAATGCTTAATCAGTGAGGCACCTATCTCAGCGATCTGTCTATTTCGTTCATCCATAGTTGC
CTGACTCCCCGTCGTGTAGATAACTACGATACGGGAGGGCTTACCATCTGGCCCCAGTGCTGCAATGATA
CCGCGAGACCCACGCTCACCGGCTCCAGATTTATCAGCAATAAACCAGCCAGCCGGAAGGGCCGAGCGCA
GAAGTGGTCCTGCAACTTTATCCGCCTCCATCCAGTCTATTAATTGTTGCCGGGAAGCTAGAGTAAGTAG
TTCGCCAGTTAATAGTTTGCGCAACGTTGTTGCCATTGCTACAGGCATCGTGGTGTCACGCTCGTCGTTT
GGTATGGCTTCATTCAGCTCCGGTTCCCAACGATCAAGGCGAGTTACATGATCCCCCATGTTGTGCAAAA
AAGCGGTTAGCTCCTTCGGTCCTCCGATCGTTGTCAGAAGTAAGTTGGCCGCAGTGTTATCACTCATGGT
TATGGCAGCACTGCATAATTCTCTTACTGTCATGCCATCCGTAAGATGCTTTTCTGTGACTGGTGAGTAC
TCAACCAAGTCATTCTGAGAATAGTGTATGCGGCGACCGAGTTGCTCTTGCCCGGCGTCAATACGGGATA
ATACCGCGCCACATAGCAGAACTTTAAAAGTGCTCATCATTGGAAAACGTTCTTCGGGGCGAAAACTCTC
AAGGATCTTACCGCTGTTGAGATCCAGTTCGATGTAACCCACTCGTGCACCCAACTGATCTTCAGCATCT
TTTACTTTCACCAGCGTTTCTGGGTGAGCAAAAACAGGAAGGCAAAATGCCGCAAAAAAGGGAATAAGGG
CGACACGGAAATGTTGAATACTCATACTCTTCCTTTTTCAATATTATTGAAGCATTTATCAGGGTTATTG
TCTCATGAGCGGATACATATTTGAATGTATTTAGAAAAATAAACAAATAGGGGTTCCGCGCACATTTCCC
CGAAAAGTGCCACCTGACGTC
Features (pLannotate 1.2.2; 23 found; start..end, strand, type, name):
     28..80      -  misc_feature   bom (fragment): basis of mobility region from pBR322
    235..614     +  enhancer       CMV enhancer: human cytomegalovirus immediate early enhancer
    615..818     +  promoter       CMV promoter: human cytomegalovirus (CMV) immediate early promoter
    814..847     +  LTR            5' LTR (truncated) (fragment): truncated 5' long terminal repeat (LTR) from HIV-1
    863..881     +  promoter       T7 promoter: promoter for bacteriophage T7 RNA polymerase
    904..1290    +  CDS            MS2: bacteriophage MS2 coat protein binds to a specific stem-loop structure in the viral RNA (Peabody, 1993)
   1333..1359    +  CDS            3xHA (fragment): three tandem HA epitope tags
   1399..2277    +  CDS            EXOSC2: EXOS2_HUMAN - Also known as RRP4 From Homo sapiens (Human).
   2303..2321    -  promoter       SP6 promoter: promoter for bacteriophage SP6 RNA polymerase
   2347..2571    +  polyA_signal   bGH poly(A) signal: bovine growth hormone polyadenylation signal
   2575..2596    +  promoter       SV40 promoter (fragment): SV40 enhancer and early promoter
   2617..3045    +  rep_origin     f1 ori (sequence partly withheld): f1 bacteriophage origin of replication; arrow indicates direction of (+) strand synthesis
   3059..3388    +  promoter       SV40 promoter: SV40 enhancer and early promoter
   3455..4246    +  CDS            neo: KKA2_KLEPN - Also known as kan, nptII. Experimental evidence at protein level: Swiss-Prot protein existence level 1. Resistance to kanamycin, neomycin, paromomycin, ribostamycin, butirosin and gentamicin B. From Klebsiella pneumoniae.
   4270..4428    +  CDS            ble (fragment): BLE_KLEPN - Experimental evidence at protein level: Swiss-Prot protein existence level 1. Binding protein with a strong affinity to the bleomycin family of antibiotics. Binds to CL990; an antimitotic-antibiotic compound. From Klebsiella pneumoniae.
   4423..4544    +  polyA_signal   SV40 poly(A) signal: SV40 polyadenylation signal
   4617..4633    -  protein_bind   lac operator: The lac repressor binds to the lac operator to inhibit transcription in E. coli. This inhibition can be relieved by adding lactose or isopropyl-β-D-thiogalactopyranoside (IPTG). lac repressor encoded by lacI
   4641..4671    -  promoter       lac promoter: promoter for the E. coli lac operon
   4686..4707    -  protein_bind   CAP binding site: CAP binding activates transcription in the presence of cAMP. E. coli catabolite activator protein
   4720..4812    -  CDS            lacI (fragment): lac repressor; lacI; The lac repressor binds to the lac operator to inhibit transcription in E. coli. This inhibition can be relieved by adding lactose or isopropyl-β-D-thiogalactopyranoside (IPTG).
   4995..5580    -  rep_origin     ori: high-copy-number ColE1/pMB1/pBR322/pUC origin of replication
   5751..6611    -  CDS            AmpR: β-lactamase; bla; confers resistance to ampicillin, carbenicillin, and related antibiotics
   6612..6716    -  promoter       AmpR promoter: bla
