[The description below was written by a language model from this plasmid's Addgene catalogue record and pLannotate feature annotations shown in this document.]
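Description:
pcDNA3.1-MS2-HA-HsRRP4_Z is a 6.7 kb mammalian expression plasmid encoding human RRP4 (EXOSC2) as an N-terminal fusion to the bacteriophage MS2 coat protein and an HA epitope tag. The catalogue lists the backbone as unknown, but the name and the annotated features fit a pcDNA3.1-type vector. It is propagated in E. coli at high copy from a ColE1/pUC-type origin under ampicillin selection (AmpR with its own bla promoter). An f1 origin is also present. For selection in mammalian cells, an SV40 enhancer/early promoter drives a neomycin phosphotransferase gene, which is followed by an SV40 polyadenylation signal. Several short annotations (HIV-1 LTR, ble, lacI, bom and a second SV40 promoter fragment) appear to be partial matches or backbone remnants rather than functional parts.

The expression cassette is driven by the CMV immediate early enhancer and promoter and ends with the bovine growth hormone polyadenylation signal. Between them lie the MS2 coat protein coding sequence, a short HA segment (annotated as a fragment of 3xHA, about the length of a single tag) and the EXOSC2 open reading frame, which the depositor says was taken from an NCBI reference transcript. A T7 promoter lies upstream of the fusion and an inverted SP6 promoter downstream, which could serve for in vitro transcription or as sequencing primer sites.

The MS2 coat protein binds a specific RNA stem-loop, so such fusions are commonly used to tether a protein to a reporter mRNA carrying MS2 binding sites, with the HA tag allowing detection or immunoprecipitation. The record itself states the purpose only as mammalian expression of HsRRP4. It also notes that the depositor's sequence may be theoretical.
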