Addgene plasmid #148130: pcDNA3.1-MS2-HA-HsRRP4_Z
Purpose: Mammalian Expression of HsRRP4
Depositing lab: Elisa Izaurralde. Depositing organization: Max Planck Institute for Developmental Biology.
Backbone
  Vector backbone: Unknown
  Vector type: Mammalian Expression
Growth in bacteria
  Bacterial resistance: Ampicillin, 100 μg/mL
  Growth temperature: 37°C
  Growth strain: DH5alpha
  Copy number: High Copy
Gene/Insert
  Gene/Insert name: HsRRP4 (alt name: EXOSC2)
  Species: H. sapiens (human)
  Entrez Gene: EXOSC2 (a.k.a. RRP4, Rrp4p, SHRF, hRrp4p, p7)
  Cloning method: Unknown
Terms and licenses: Academic/Nonprofit Terms; Industry Terms: Not Available to Industry
Depositor comments: ORF extreacted from NCBI:NM_014285.6 Plasmids from this collection were made available to the research community and donated after the lab closed. Please note that the sequence provided by the depositing laboratory may be theoretical/predicted or based on Sanger sequencing results. There may be discrepancies between sequencing results obtained by Addgene and the depositor sequence. If an Addgene verified sequence is not available, please contact before placing your order to request that our lab fully sequence the plasmid.
How to cite: pcDNA3.1-MS2-HA-HsRRP4_Z was a gift from Elisa Izaurralde (Addgene plasmid # 148130 ; http://n2t.net/addgene:148130 ; RRID:Addgene_148130)
